Addgene plasmid #108803: pBW1603_pCAG-PV1-PhiC31-N571-L1-ABI-NLS-BGHpA
Purpose: Expresses N-terminus to aa571 of PhiC31 integrase fused to ABI CID
Depositing lab: Wilson Wong. Depositing organization: Boston University Main Campus. Publication: High-performance chemical- and light-inducible recombinases in mammalian cells and mice. Weinberg BH, Cho JH, Agarwal Y, Pham NTH, Caraballo LD, Walkosz M, Ortega C, Trexler M, Tague N, Law B, Benman WKJ, Letendre J, Beal J, Wong WW. Nat Commun. 2019 Oct 24;10(1):4845. doi: 10.1038/s41467-019-12800-7. PubMed 31649244.
Backbone
  Vector backbone: pCAGGS
  Vector type: Mammalian Expression, Cre/Lox, Synthetic Biology
Growth in bacteria
  Bacterial resistance: Ampicillin, 100 μg/mL
  Growth temperature: 37°C
  Growth strain: NEB Stable
  Copy number: High Copy
Gene/Insert
  Gene/Insert name: PhiC31 integrase fragment N-terminus to aa571
  Species: Synthetic
  Promoter: pCAG
  Tag / fusion protein: ABI,NLS (C terminal on insert)
  Cloning method: Restriction Enzyme; 5′ cloning site MluI (not destroyed); 3′ cloning site BspEI (not destroyed)
Terms and licenses: Academic/Nonprofit Terms; Industry Terms: Not Available to Industry
Depositor comments: Please visit https://www.biorxiv.org/content/10.1101/747121v1 for bioRxiv preprint.
How to cite: pBW1603_pCAG-PV1-PhiC31-N571-L1-ABI-NLS-BGHpA was a gift from Wilson Wong (Addgene plasmid # 108803 ; http://n2t.net/addgene:108803 ; RRID:Addgene_108803)
