[The description below was written by a language model from this plasmid's Addgene catalogue record and pLannotate feature annotations shown in this document.]
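Description:
pBW1603_pCAG-PV1-PhiC31-N571-L1-ABI-NLS-BGHpA is a 7.9 kb mammalian expression plasmid built on the pCAGGS backbone. It encodes one half of a split, chemically inducible PhiC31 integrase. It is maintained in E. coli at high copy through a ColE1/pUC-type origin and selected with ampicillin via the β-lactamase gene. The backbone also carries remnants typical of pCAGGS: lac promoter/operator and lacI fragments, an SV40 origin with its poly(A) signal, and a residual rabbit β-globin fragment and poly(A) signal downstream of the expression cassette.

Expression is driven by the CAG promoter, annotated here as the CMV immediate-early enhancer, the chicken β-actin promoter and a chimeric β-actin/β-globin intron, which together give strong constitutive transcription in mammalian cells. The synthetic open reading frame comprises PhiC31 integrase from its N-terminus to amino acid 571, joined through a linker (L1) to an ABI domain and a C-terminal nuclear localisation signal, and is terminated by the bovine growth hormone poly(A) signal. The automated annotation detects the ABI1 fragment from Arabidopsis but leaves the region between the intron and ABI unlabelled; this gap is where the integrase fragment would be expected to lie. The "PV1" element in the name is not explained in the record.

ABI serves as a chemically induced dimerisation domain. In the abscisic acid system it associates with a PYL partner when the ligand is present. The fragment is therefore presumably intended for co-expression with a complementary C-terminal PhiC31 fragment fused to that partner, so that recombinase activity is reconstituted only on addition of the inducer. The companion construct is not described in this record. The plasmid belongs to a toolkit of chemical- and light-inducible recombinases for synthetic biology in mammalian cells and mice.
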