Features (pLannotate 1.2.2; 19 found; start..end, strand, type, name):
     46..62      -  protein_bind   lac operator: The lac repressor binds to the lac operator to inhibit transcription in E. coli. This inhibition can be relieved by adding lactose or isopropyl-β-D-thiogalactopyranoside (IPTG). lac repressor encoded by lacI
     70..100     -  promoter       lac promoter: promoter for the E. coli lac operon
    115..136     -  protein_bind   CAP binding site: CAP binding activates transcription in the presence of cAMP. E. coli catabolite activator protein
    149..188     -  CDS            lacI (fragment): lac repressor; lacI; The lac repressor binds to the lac operator to inhibit transcription in E. coli. This inhibition can be relieved by adding lactose or isopropyl-β-D-thiogalactopyranoside (IPTG).
    195..217     +  promoter       SV40 promoter (fragment): SV40 enhancer and early promoter
    221..355     +  rep_origin     SV40 ori: SV40 origin of replication
    375..509     +  polyA_signal   SV40 poly(A) signal: SV40 polyadenylation signal
    511..565     -  CDS            lacI (fragment): lac repressor; lacI; The lac repressor binds to the lac operator to inhibit transcription in E. coli. This inhibition can be relieved by adding lactose or isopropyl-β-D-thiogalactopyranoside (IPTG).
    748..1336    -  rep_origin     ori: high-copy-number ColE1/pMB1/pBR322/pUC origin of replication
   1507..2367    -  CDS            AmpR: β-lactamase; bla; confers resistance to ampicillin, carbenicillin, and related antibiotics
   2368..2472    -  promoter       AmpR promoter: bla
   2503..2882    +  enhancer       CMV enhancer: human cytomegalovirus immediate early enhancer
   2884..3159    +  promoter       chicken β-actin promoter: No description available
   3160..4175    +  intron         chimeric intron: chimera between introns from chicken β-actin and rabbit β-globin
   6047..6979    +  CDS            ABI1 (fragment): P2C56_ARATH - Experimental evidence at protein level: Swiss-Prot protein existence level 1. Key component and repressor of the abscisic acid (ABA) signaling pathway that regulates numerous ABA responses, such as stomatal closure, osmotic water permeability of the plasma membrane (Pos), drought-induced resistance and rhizogenesis, response to glucose, high light stress, seed germination and inhibition of vegetative growth. During the stomatal closure regulation, modulates the inward calcium-channel permeability as well as the actin reorganization in guard cells in response to ABA. Involved in t
   6992..7216    +  polyA_signal   bGH poly(A) signal: bovine growth hormone polyadenylation signal
   7220..7241    +  promoter       SV40 promoter (fragment): SV40 enhancer and early promoter
   7379..7450    +  CDS            HBB (fragment): HBB_PONPY - Experimental evidence at transcript level: Swiss-Prot protein existence level 2. Involved in oxygen transport from the lung to the various peripheral tissues. From Pongo pygmaeus (Bornean orangutan).
   7521..7576    +  polyA_signal   β-globin poly(A) signal: rabbit β-globin polyadenylation signal (Gil and Proudfoot, 1987)
>Addgene plasmid #108803 | pBW1603_pCAG-PV1-PhiC31-N571-L1-ABI-NLS-BGHpA | depositor full sequence | sequence record 205084 | Full Sequence
CCCAAGCTTGGCGTAATCATGGTCATAGCTGTTTCCTGTGTGAAATTGTTATCCGCTCACAATTCCACAC
AACATACGAGCCGGAAGCATAAAGTGTAAAGCCTGGGGTGCCTAATGAGTGAGCTAACTCACATTAATTG
CGTTGCGCTCACTGCCCGCTTTCCAGTCGGGAAACCTGTCGTGCCAGCGGATCCGCATCTCAATTAGTCA
GCAACCATAGTCCCGCCCCTAACTCCGCCCAGTTCCGCCCATTCTCCGCCCCATGGCTGACTAATTTTTT
TTATTTATGCAGAGGCCGAGGCCGCCTCGGCCTCTGAGCTATTCCAGAAGTAGTGAGGAGGCTTTTTTGG
AGGCCTAGGCTTTTGCAAAAAGCTAACTTGTTTATTGCAGCTTATAATGGTTACAAATAAAGCAATAGCA
TCACAAATTTCACAAATAAAGCATTTTTTTCACTGCATTCTAGTTGTGGTTTGTCCAAACTCATCAATGT
ATCTTATCATGTCTGGATCCGCTGCATTAATGAATCGGCCAACGCGCGGGGAGAGGCGGTTTGCGTATTG
GGCGCTCTTCCGCTTCCTCGCTCACTGACTCGCTGCGCTCGGTCGTTCGGCTGCGGCGAGCGGTATCAGC
TCACTCAAAGGCGGTAATACGGTTATCCACAGAATCAGGGGATAACGCAGGAAAGAACATGTGAGCAAAA
GGCCAGCAAAAGGCCAGGAACCGTAAAAAGGCCGCGTTGCTGGCGTTTTTCCATAGGCTCCGCCCCCCTG
ACGAGCATCACAAAAATCGACGCTCAAGTCAGAGGTGGCGAAACCCGACAGGACTATAAAGATACCAGGC
GTTTCCCCCTGGAAGCTCCCTCGTGCGCTCTCCTGTTCCGACCCTGCCGCTTACCGGATACCTGTCCGCC
TTTCTCCCTTCGGGAAGCGTGGCGCTTTCTCATAGCTCACGCTGTAGGTATCTCAGTTCGGTGTAGGTCG
TTCGCTCCAAGCTGGGCTGTGTGCACGAACCCCCCGTTCAGCCCGACCGCTGCGCCTTATCCGGTAACTA
TCGTCTTGAGTCCAACCCGGTAAGACACGACTTATCGCCACTGGCAGCAGCCACTGGTAACAGGATTAGC
AGAGCGAGGTATGTAGGCGGTGCTACAGAGTTCTTGAAGTGGTGGCCTAACTACGGCTACACTAGAAGAA
CAGTATTTGGTATCTGCGCTCTGCTGAAGCCAGTTACCTTCGGAAAAAGAGTTGGTAGCTCTTGATCCGG
CAAACAAACCACCGCTGGTAGCGGTGGTTTTTTTGTTTGCAAGCAGCAGATTACGCGCAGAAAAAAAGGA
TCTCAAGAAGATCCTTTGATCTTTTCTACGGGGTCTGACGCTCAGTGGAACGAAAACTCACGTTAAGGGA
TTTTGGTCATGAGATTATCAAAAAGGATCTTCACCTAGATCCTTTTAAATTAAAAATGAAGTTTTAAATC
AATCTAAAGTATATATGAGTAAACTTGGTCTGACAGTTACCAATGCTTAATCAGTGAGGCACCTATCTCA
GCGATCTGTCTATTTCGTTCATCCATAGTTGCCTGACTCCCCGTCGTGTAGATAACTACGATACGGGAGG
GCTTACCATCTGGCCCCAGTGCTGCAATGATACCGCGAGACCCACGCTCACCGGCTCCAGATTTATCAGC
AATAAACCAGCCAGCCGGAAGGGCCGAGCGCAGAAGTGGTCCTGCAACTTTATCCGCCTCCATCCAGTCT
ATTAATTGTTGCCGGGAAGCTAGAGTAAGTAGTTCGCCAGTTAATAGTTTGCGCAACGTTGTTGCCATTG
CTACAGGCATCGTGGTGTCACGCTCGTCGTTTGGTATGGCTTCATTCAGCTCCGGTTCCCAACGATCAAG
GCGAGTTACATGATCCCCCATGTTGTGCAAAAAAGCGGTTAGCTCCTTCGGTCCTCCGATCGTTGTCAGA
AGTAAGTTGGCCGCAGTGTTATCACTCATGGTTATGGCAGCACTGCATAATTCTCTTACTGTCATGCCAT
CCGTAAGATGCTTTTCTGTGACTGGTGAGTACTCAACCAAGTCATTCTGAGAATAGTGTATGCGGCGACC
GAGTTGCTCTTGCCCGGCGTCAATACGGGATAATACCGCGCCACATAGCAGAACTTTAAAAGTGCTCATC
ATTGGAAAACGTTCTTCGGGGCGAAAACTCTCAAGGATCTTACCGCTGTTGAGATCCAGTTCGATGTAAC
CCACTCGTGCACCCAACTGATCTTCAGCATCTTTTACTTTCACCAGCGTTTCTGGGTGAGCAAAAACAGG
AAGGCAAAATGCCGCAAAAAAGGGAATAAGGGCGACACGGAAATGTTGAATACTCATACTCTTCCTTTTT
CAATATTATTGAAGCATTTATCAGGGTTATTGTCTCATGAGCGGATACATATTTGAATGTATTTAGAAAA
ATAAACAAATAGGGGTTCCGCGCACATTTCCCCGAAAAGTGCCACCTGGGTCGACATTGATTATTGACTA
GTTATTAATAGTAATCAATTACGGGGTCATTAGTTCATAGCCCATATATGGAGTTCCGCGTTACATAACT
TACGGTAAATGGCCCGCCTGGCTGACCGCCCAACGACCCCCGCCCATTGACGTCAATAATGACGTATGTT
CCCATAGTAACGCCAATAGGGACTTTCCATTGACGTCAATGGGTGGAGTATTTACGGTAAACTGCCCACT
TGGCAGTACATCAAGTGTATCATATGCCAAGTACGCCCCCTATTGACGTCAATGACGGTAAATGGCCCGC
CTGGCATTATGCCCAGTACATGACCTTATGGGACTTTCCTACTTGGCAGTACATCTACGTATTAGTCATC
GCTATTACCATGGTCGAGGTGAGCCCCACGTTCTGCTTCACTCTCCCCATCTCCCCCCCCTCCCCACCCC
CAATTTTGTATTTATTTATTTTTTAATTATTTTGTGCAGCGATGGGGGCGGGGGGGGGGGGGGCGCGCGC
CAGGCGGGGCGGGGCGGGGCGAGGGGCGGGGCGGGGCGAGGCGGAAAGGTGCGGCGGCAGCCAATCAGAG
CGGCGCGCTCCGAAAGTTTCCTTTTATGGCGAGGCGGCGGCGGCGGCGGCCCTATAAAAAGCGAAGCGCG
CGGCGGGCGGGAGTCGCTGCGTTGCCTTCGCCCCGTGCCCCGCTCCGCGCCGCCTCGCGCCGCCCGCCCC
GGCTCTGACTGACCGCGTTACTCCCACAGGTGAGCGGGCGGGACGGCCCTTCTCCTCCGGGCTGTAATTA
GCGCTTGGTTTAATGACGGCTCGTTTCTTTTCTGTGGCTGCGTGAAAGCCTTAAAGGGCTCCGGGAGGGC
CCTTTGTGCGGGGGGGAGCGGCTCGGGGGGTGCGTGCGTGTGTGTGTGCGTGGGGAGCGCCGCGTGCGGC
TCCGCGCTGCCCGGCGGCTGTGAGCGCTGCGGGCGCGGCGCGGGGCTTTGTGCGCTCCGCAGTGTGCGCG
AGGGGAGCGCGGCCGGGGGCGGTGCCCCGCGGTGCGGGGGGGGCTGCGAGGGGAACAAAGGCTGCGTGCG
GGGTGTGTGCGTGGGGGGGTGAGCAGGGGGTGTGGGCGCGGCGGTCGGGCTGTAACCCCCCCCTGCACCC
CCCTCCCCGAGTTGCTGAGCACGGCCCGGCTTCGGGTGCGGGGCTCCGTACGGGGCGTGGCGCGGGGCTC
GCCGTGCCGGGCGGGGGGTGGCGGCAGGTGGGGGTGCCGGGCGGGGCGGGGCCGCCTCGGGCCGGGGAGG
GCTCGGGGGAGGGGCGCGGCGGCCCCCGGAGCGCCGGCGGCTGTCGAGGCGCGGCGAGCCGCAGCCATTG
CCTTTTATGGTAATCGTGCGAGAGGGCGCAGGGACTTCCTTTGTCCCAAATCTGTGCGGAGCCGAAATCT
GGGAGGCGCCGCCGCACCCCCTCTAGCGGGCGCGGGGCGAAGCGGTGCGGCGCCGGCAGGAAGGAAATGG
GCGGGGAGGGCCTTCGTGCGTCGCCGCGCCGCCGTCCCCTTCTCCCTCTCCAGCCTCGGGGCTGTCCGCG
GGGGGACGGCTGCCTTCGGGGGGGACGGGGCAGGGCGGGGTTCGGCTTCTGGCGTGTGACCGGCGGCTCT
AGAGCCTCTGCTAACCATGTTCATGCCTTCTTCTTTTTCCTACAGCTCCTGGGCAACGTGCTGGTTATTG
TGCTGTCTCATCATTTTGGCAAAGAATTGATTAATTCGAGCGAAGGCGCGCCCATTACTCGCATCCATTC
TCAGGCTGTCTCGTCTCGTCTCGCACGCGTGCCGCCACCATGGATACCTACGCCGGAGCCTACGACAGAC
AGAGCCGGGAGAGAGAGAACAGCAGCGCCGCCAGCCCCGCCACCCAGAGAAGCGCCAACGAGGATAAGGC
CGCCGATCTGCAGAGAGAGGTGGAGAGGGACGGCGGCAGATTCAGATTTGTGGGCCACTTCAGCGAGGCC
CCTGGCACCAGCGCCTTCGGCACCGCCGAGAGACCCGAGTTCGAGAGAATCCTGAACGAGTGTAGGGCCG
GCAGGCTGAACATGATCATCGTGTACGACGTGTCCCGGTTCAGCAGGCTGAAGGTGATGGACGCCATCCC
TATCGTGTCCGAGCTGCTGGCCCTGGGCGTGACCATCGTGTCCACCCAGGAAGGCGTCTTTAGACAGGGC
AACGTGATGGACCTGATCCACCTGATCATGAGGCTGGACGCCAGCCACAAGGAGAGCAGCCTGAAGAGCG
CCAAGATCCTGGACACCAAGAACCTGCAGAGGGAGCTGGGCGGCTATGTGGGCGGCAAGGCCCCCTACGG
CTTCGAGCTGGTGTCCGAGACCAAGGAGATCACCCGGAACGGCAGGATGGTGAACGTGGTGATCAACAAG
CTGGCCCACAGCACCACCCCCCTGACCGGCCCCTTCGAGTTTGAGCCCGACGTGATCAGGTGGTGGTGGC
GGGAGATCAAGACCCACAAGCACCTGCCTTTCAAGCCCGGCAGCCAGGCCGCCATCCACCCCGGCAGCAT
CACCGGCCTGTGTAAGAGAATGGACGCCGACGCCGTGCCCACCAGAGGCGAGACCATCGGCAAGAAAACC
GCCAGCAGCGCCTGGGACCCCGCCACCGTGATGAGAATCCTGAGGGACCCTAGGATCGCCGGCTTCGCCG
CCGAGGTGATCTACAAGAAGAAGCCCGACGGCACCCCCACCACCAAGATCGAGGGCTACAGAATCCAGAG
AGACCCCATCACCCTGAGACCTGTGGAGCTGGACTGTGGCCCTATCATCGAGCCTGCCGAGTGGTACGAG
CTGCAGGCCTGGCTGGACGGCAGAGGCAGAGGCAAGGGCCTGAGCAGAGGCCAGGCCATCCTGAGCGCCA
TGGACAAGCTGTACTGTGAGTGTGGCGCCGTGATGACCAGCAAGAGAGGCGAGGAGAGCATCAAGGACAG
CTACCGGTGCCGGAGAAGAAAGGTGGTGGACCCCAGCGCCCCTGGCCAGCACGAGGGCACCTGTAATGTG
AGCATGGCCGCCCTGGACAAGTTCGTGGCCGAGCGGATCTTCAACAAGATCCGGCACGCCGAGGGCGACG
AGGAGACCCTGGCCCTGCTGTGGGAGGCCGCCAGAAGATTCGGCAAGCTGACCGAGGCCCCCGAGAAGAG
CGGCGAGAGGGCCAACCTGGTGGCCGAGAGAGCCGACGCCCTGAACGCCCTGGAGGAGCTGTACGAGGAC
AGAGCCGCCGGAGCCTATGACGGCCCTGTGGGCAGGAAGCACTTCAGAAAGCAGCAGGCCGCCCTGACCC
TGAGACAGCAGGGCGCCGAGGAAAGACTGGCCGAGCTGGAGGCCGCCGAGGCCCCTAAGCTGCCCCTGGA
TCAGTGGTTCCCCGAGGATGCCGACGCCGACCCCACCGGCCCCAAGTCCTGGTGGGGCAGAGCCAGCGTG
GACGACAAGAGGGTGTTCGTGGGCCTGTTCGTGGATAAGATCGTGGTGACCAAGTCCGGAGGGTCTGGCT
CCGGATCAAGTGGTGGCAGCGGTACCCCTTTGTATGGTTTTACTTCGATTTGTGGAAGAAGACCTGAGAT
GGAAGATGCTGTTTCGACTATACCAAGATTCCTTCAATCTTCCTCTGGTTCGATGTTAGATGGTCGGTTT
GATCCTCAATCCGCCGCTCATTTCTTCGGTGTTTACGACGGCCATGGCGGTTCTCAGGTAGCGAACTATT
GTAGAGAGAGGATGCATTTGGCTTTGGCGGAGGAGATAGCTAAGGAGAAACCGATGCTCTGCGATGGTGA
TACGTGGCTGGAGAAGTGGAAGAAAGCTCTTTTCAACTCGTTCCTGAGAGTTGACTCGGAGATTGGGTCA
GTTGCGCCGGAGACGGTTGGGTCAACGTCGGTGGTTGCCGTTGTTTTCCCGTCTCACATCTTCGTCGCTA
ACTGCGGTGACTCTAGAGCCGTTCTTTGCCGCGGCAAAACTGCACTTCCATTATCCGTTGACCATAAACC
GGATAGAGAAGATGAAGCTGCGAGGATTGAAGCCGCAGGAGGGAAAGTGATTCAGTGGAATGGAGCTCGT
GTTTTCGGTGTTCTCGCCATGTCGAGATCCATTGGCGATAGATACTTGAAACCATCCATCATTCCTGATC
CGGAAGTGACGGCTGTGAAGAGAGTAAAAGAAGATGATTGTCTGATTTTGGCGAGTGACGGGGTTTGGGA
TGTAATGACGGATGAAGAAGCGTGTGAGATGGCAAGGAAGCGGATTCTCTTGTGGCACAAGAAAAACGCG
GTGGCTGGGGATGCATCGTTGCTCGCGGATGAGCGGAGAAAGGAAGGGAAAGATCCTGCGGCGATGTCCG
CGGCTGAGTATTTGTCAAAGCTGGCGATACAGAGAGGAAGCAAAGACAACATAAGTGTGGTGGTGGTTGA
TTTGAAGGATTACAAGGACGATGACGATAAGCCCAAGAAAAAGCGGAAGGTGTGAGAATTCCTGTGCCTT
CTAGTTGCCAGCCATCTGTTGTTTGCCCCTCCCCCGTGCCTTCCTTGACCCTGGAAGGTGCCACTCCCAC
TGTCCTTTCCTAATAAAATGAGGAAATTGCATCGCATTGTCTGAGTAGGTGTCATTCTATTCTGGGGGGT
GGGGTGGGGCAGGACAGCAAGGGGGAGGATTGGGAAGACAATAGCAGGCATGCTGGGGATGCGGTGGGCT
CTATGGCTTCTGAGGCGGAAAGAACCAGCTGGGGCTCTAGGGGGTATCCCCACGCGCCCTGTAGCGTGTA
CCGCTGGGAGTTCGTAGACGGAAACAAACGCAGAATCCAAGCGCGGCCGCCCAGGATACATAGATTACCA
CAACTCCGAGCCCTTCCACCGCTAGCGCACTCCTCAGGTGCAGGCTGCCTATCAGAAGGTGGTGGCTGGT
GTGGCCAATGCCCTGGCTCACAAATACCACTGAGATCTTTTTCCCTCTGCCAAAAATTATGGGGACATCA
TGAAGCCCCTTGAGCATCTGACTTCTGGCTAATAAAGGAAATTTATTTTCATTGCAATAGTGTGTTGGAA
TTTTTTGTGTCTCTCACTCGGAAGGACATATGGGAGGGCAAATCATTTAAAACATCAGAATGAGTATTTG
GTTTAGAGTTTGGCAACATATGCCCATATGCTGGCTGCCATGAACAAAGGTTGGCTATAAAGAGGTCATC
AGTATATGAAACAGCCCCCTGCTGTCCATTCCTTATTCCATAGAAAAGCCTTGACTTGAGGTTAGATTTT
TTTTATATTTTGTTTTGTGTTATTTTTTTCTTTAACATCCCTAAAATTTTCCTTACATGTTTTACTAGCC
AGATTTTTCCTCCTCTCCTGACTACTCCCAGTCATAGCTGTCCCTCTTCTCTTATGGAGATCCCTCGACC
TGCAG
