>Addgene plasmid #108803 | pBW1603_pCAG-PV1-PhiC31-N571-L1-ABI-NLS-BGHpA | addgene partial sequence | sequence record 218060 | Addgene Partial NGS Result
TGCACCCCCCTCCCCGAGTTGCTGAGCACGGCCCGGCTTCGGGTGCGGGGCTCCGTACGGGGCGTGGCGC
GGGGCTCGCCGTGCCGGGCGGGGGGTGGCGGCAGGTGGGGGTGCCGGGCGGGGCGGGGCCGCCTCGGGCC
GGGGAGGGCTCGGGGGAGGGGCGCGGCGGCCCCCGGAGCGCCGGCGGCTGTCGAGGCGCGGCGAGCCGCA
GCCATTGCCTTTTATGGTAATCGTGCGAGAGGGCGCAGGGACTTCCTTTGTCCCAAATCTGTGCGGAGCC
GAAATCTGGGAGGCGCCGCCGCACCCCCTCTAGCGGGCGCGGGGCGAAGCGGTGCGGCGCCGGCAGGAAG
GAAATGGGCGGGGAGGGCCTTCGTGCGTCGCCGCGCCGCCGTCCCCTTCTCCCTCTCCAGCCTCGGGGCT
GTCCGCGGGGGGACGGCTGCCTTCGGGGGGGACGGGGCAGGGCGGGGTTCGGCTTCTGGCGTGTGACCGG
CGGCTCTAGAGCCTCTGCTAACCATGTTCATGCCTTCTTCTTTTTCCTACAGCTCCTGGGCAACGTGCTG
GTTATTGTGCTGTCTCATCATTTTGGCAAAGAATTGATTAATTCGAGCGAAGGCGCGCCCATTACTCGCA
TCCATTCTCAGGCTGTCTCGTCTCGTCTCGCACGCGTGCCGCCACCATGGATACCTACGCCGGAGCCTAC
GACAGACAGAGCCGGGAGAGAGAGAACAGCAGCGCCGCCAGCCCCGCCACCCAGAGAAGCGCCAACGAGG
ATAAGGCCGCCGATCTGCAGAGAGAGGTGGAGAGGGACGGCGGCAGATTCAGATTTGTGGGCCACTTCAG
CGAGGCCCCTGGCACCAGCGCCTTCGGCACCGCCGAGAGACCCGAGTTCGAGAGAATCCTGAACGAGTGT
AGGGCCGGCAGGCTGAACATGATCATCGTGTACGACGTGTCCCGGTTCAGCAGGCTGAAGGTGATGGACG
CCATCCCTATCGTGTCCGAGCTGCTGGCCCTGGGCGTGACCATCGTGTCCACCCAGGAAGGCGTCTTTAG
ACAGGGCAACGTGATGGACCTGATCCACCTGATCATGAGGCTGGACGCCAGCCACAAGGAGAGCAGCCTG
AAGAGCGCCAAGATCCTGGACACCAAGAACCTGCAGAGGGAGCTGGGCGGCTATGTGGGCGGCAAGGCCC
CCTACGGCTTCGAGCTGGTGTCCGAGACCAAGGAGATCACCCGGAACGGCAGGATGGTGAACGTGGTGAT
CAACAAGCTGGCCCACAGCACCACCCCCCTGACCGGCCCCTTCGAGTTTGAGCCCGACGTGATCAGGTGG
TGGTGGCGGGAGATCAAGACCCACAAGCACCTGCCTTTCAAGCCCGGCAGCCAGGCCGCCATCCACCCCG
GCAGCATCACCGGCCTGTGTAAGAGAATGGACGCCGACGCCGTGCCCACCAGAGGCGAGACCATCGGCAA
GAAAACCGCCAGCAGCGCCTGGGACCCCGCCACCGTGATGAGAATCCTGAGGGACCCTAGGATCGCCGGC
TTCGCCGCCGAGGTGATCTACAAGAAGAAGCCCGACGGCACCCCCACCACCAAGATCGAGGGCTACAGAA
TCCAGAGAGACCCCATCACCCTGAGACCTGTGGAGCTGGACTGTGGCCCTATCATCGAGCCTGCCGAGTG
GTACGAGCTGCAGGCCTGGCTGGACGGCAGAGGCAGAGGCAAGGGCCTGAGCAGAGGCCAGGCCATCCTG
AGCGCCATGGACAAGCTGTACTGTGAGTGTGGCGCCGTGATGACCAGCAAGAGAGGCGAGGAGAGCATCA
AGGACAGCTACCGGTGCCGGAGAAGAAAGGTGGTGGACCCCAGCGCCCCTGGCCAGCACGAGGGCACCTG
TAATGTGAGCATGGCCGCCCTGGACAAGTTCGTGGCCGAGCGGATCTTCAACAAGATCCGGCACGCCGAG
GGCGACGAGGAGACCCTGGCCCTGCTGTGGGAGGCCGCCAGAAGATTCGGCAAGCTGACCGAGGCCCCCG
AGAAGAGCGGCGAGAGGGCCAACCTGGTGGCCGAGAGAGCCGACGCCCTGAACGCCCTGGAGGAGCTGTA
CGAGGACAGAGCCGCCGGAGCCTATGACGGCCCTGTGGGCAGGAAGCACTTCAGAAAGCAGCAGGCCGCC
CTGACCCTGAGACAGCAGGGCGCCGAGGAAAGACTGGCCGAGCTGGAGGCCGCCGAGGCCCCTAAGCTGC
CCCTGGATCAGTGGTTCCCCGAGGATGCCGACGCCGACCCCACCGGCCCCAAGTCCTGGTGGGGCAGAGC
CAGCGTGGACGACAAGAGGGTGTTCGTGGGCCTGTTCGTGGATAAGATCGTGGTGACCAAGAGCACCACC
GGCAGGGGCTCCGGAGGGTCTGGCTCCGGATCAAGTGGTGGCAGCGGTACCCCTTTGTATGGTTTTACTT
CGATTTGTGGAAGAAGACCTGAGATGGAAGATGCTGTTTCGACTATACCAAGATTCCTTCAATCTTCCTC
TGGTTCGATGTTAGATGGTCGGTTTGATCCTCAATCCGCCGCTCATTTCTTCGGTGTTTACGACGGCCAT
GGCGGTTCTCAGGTAGCGAACTATTGTAGAGAGAGGATGCATTTGGCTTTGGCGGAGGAGATAGCTAAGG
AGAAACCGATGCTCTGCGATGGTGATACGTGGCTGGAGAAGTGGAAGAAAGCTCTTTTCAACTCGTTCCT
GAGAGTTGACTCGGAGATTGGGTCAGTTGCGCCGGAGACGGTTGGGTCAACGTCGGTGGTTGCCGTTGTT
TTCCCGTCTCACATCTTCGTCGCTAACTGCGGTGACTCTAGAGCCGTTCTTTGCCGCGGCAAAACTGCAC
TTCCATTATCCGTTGACCATAAACCGGATAGAGAAGATGAAGCTGCGAGGATTGAAGCCGCAGGAGGGAA
AGTGATTCAGTGGAATGGAGCTCGTGTTTTCGGTGTTCTCGCCATGTCGAGATCCATTGGCGATAGATAC
TTGAAACCATCCATCATTCCTGATCCGGAAGTGACGGCTGTGAAGAGAGTAAAAGAAGATGATTGTCTGA
TTTTGGCGAGTGACGGGGTTTGGGATGTAATGACGGATGAAGAAGCGTGTGAGATGGCAAGGAAGCGGAT
TCTCTTGTGGCACAAGAAAAACGCGGTGGCTGGGGATGCATCGTTGCTCGCGGATGAGCGGAGAAAGGAA
GGGAAAGATCCTGCGGCGATGTCCGCGGCTGAGTATTTGTCAAAGCTGGCGATACAGAGAGGAAGCAAAG
ACAACATAAGTGTGGTGGTGGTTGATTTGAAGGATTACAAGGACGATGACGATAAGCCCAAGAAAAAGCG
GAAGGTGTGAGAATTCCTGTGCCTTCTAGTTGCCAGCCATCTGTTGTTTGCCCCTCCCCCGTGCCTTCCT
TGACCCTGGAAGGTGCCACTCCCACTGTCCTTTCCTAATAAAATGAGGAAATTGCATCGCATTGTCTGAG
TAGGTGTCATTCTATTCTGGGGGGTGGGGTGGGGCAGGACAGCAAGGGGGAGGATTGGGAAGACAATAGC
AGGCATGCTGGGGATGCGGTGGGCTCTATGGCTTCTGAGGCGGAAAGAACCAGCTGGGGCTCTAGGGGGT
ATCCCCACGCGCCCTGTAGCGTGTACCGCTGGGAGTTCGTAGACGGAAACAAACGCAGAATCCAAGCGCG
GCCGCCCAGGATACATAGATTACCACAACTCCGAGCCCTTCCACCGCTAGCGCACTCCTCAGGTGCAGGC
TGCCTATCAGAAGGTGGTGGCTGGTGTGGCCAATGCCCTGGCTCACAAATACCACTGAGATCTTTTTCCC
TCTGCCAAAAATTATGGGGACATCATGAAGCCCCTTGAGCATCTGACTTCTGGCTAATAAAGGAAATTTA
TTTTCATTGCAATAGTGTGTTGGAATTTTTTGTGTCTCTCACTCGGAAGGACATATGGGAGGGCAAATCA
TTTAAAACATCAGAATGAGTATTTGGTTTAGAGTTTGGCAACATATGCCCATATGCTGGCTGCCATGAAC
AAAGGTTGGCTATAAAGAGGTCATCAGTATATGAAACAGCCCCCTGCTGTCCATTCCTTATTCCATAGAA
AAGCCTTGACTTGAGGTTAGATTTTTTTTATATTTTGTTTTGTGTTATTTTTTTCTTTAACATCCCTAAA
ATTTTCCTTACATGTTTTACTAGCCAGATTTTTCCTCCTCTCCTGACTACTCCCAGTCATAGCTGTCCCT
CTTCTCTTATGGAGATCCCTCGACCTGCAGCCCAAGCTTGGCGTAATCATGGTCATAGCTGTTTCCTGTG
TGAAATTGTTATCCGCTCACAATTCCACACAACATACGAGCCGGAAGCATAAAGTGTAAAGCCTGGGGTG
CCTAATGAGTGAGCTAACTCACATTAATTGCGTTGCGCTCACTGCCCGCTTTCCAGTCGGGAAACCTGTC
GTGCCAGCGGATCCGCATCTCAATTAGTCAGCAACCATAGTCCCGCCCCTAACTCCGCCCAGTTCCGCCC
ATTCTCCGCCCCATGGCTGACTAATTTTTTTTATTTATGCAGAGGCCGAGGCCGCCTCGGCCTCTGAGCT
ATTCCAGAAGTAGTGAGGAGGCTTTTTTGGAGGCCTAGGCTTTTGCAAAAAGCTAACTTGTTTATTGCAG
CTTATAATGGTTACAAATAAAGCAATAGCATCACAAATTTCACAAATAAAGCATTTTTTTCACTGCATTC
TAGTTGTGGTTTGTCCAAACTCATCAATGTATCTTATCATGTCTGGATCCGCTGCATTAATGAATCGGCC
AACGCGCGGGGAGAGGCGGTTTGCGTATTGGGCGCTCTTCCGCTTCCTCGCTCACTGACTCGCTGCGCTC
GGTCGTTCGGCTGCGGCGAGCGGTATCAGCTCACTCAAAGGCGGTAATACGGTTATCCACAGAATCAGGG
GATAACGCAGGAAAGAACATGTGAGCAAAAGGCCAGCAAAAGGCCAGGAACCGTAAAAAGGCCGCGTTGC
TGGCGTTTTTCCATAGGCTCCGCCCCCCTGACGAGCATCACAAAAATCGACGCTCAAGTCAGAGGTGGCG
AAACCCGACAGGACTATAAAGATACCAGGCGTTTCCCCCTGGAAGCTCCCTCGTGCGCTCTCCTGTTCCG
ACCCTGCCGCTTACCGGATACCTGTCCGCCTTTCTCCCTTCGGGAAGCGTGGCGCTTTCTCATAGCTCAC
GCTGTAGGTATCTCAGTTCGGTGTAGGTCGTTCGCTCCAAGCTGGGCTGTGTGCACGAACCCCCCGTTCA
GCCCGACCGCTGCGCCTTATCCGGTAACTATCGTCTTGAGTCCAACCCGGTAAGACACGACTTATCGCCA
CTGGCAGCAGCCACTGGTAACAGGATTAGCAGAGCGAGGTATGTAGGCGGTGCTACAGAGTTCTTGAAGT
GGTGGCCTAACTACGGCTACACTAGAAGAACAGTATTTGGTATCTGCGCTCTGCTGAAGCCAGTTACCTT
CGGAAAAAGAGTTGGTAGCTCTTGATCCGGCAAACAAACCACCGCTGGTAGCGGTGGTTTTTTTGTTTGC
AAGCAGCAGATTACGCGCAGAAAAAAAGGATCTCAAGAAGATCCTTTGATCTTTTCTACGGGGTCTGACG
CTCAGTGGAACGAAAACTCACGTTAAGGGATTTTGGTCATGAGATTATCAAAAAGGATCTTCACCTAGAT
CCTTTTAAATTAAAAATGAAGTTTTAAATCAATCTAAAGTATATATGAGTAAACTTGGTCTGACAGTTAC
CAATGCTTAATCAGTGAGGCACCTATCTCAGCGATCTGTCTATTTCGTTCATCCATAGTTGCCTGACTCC
CCGTCGTGTAGATAACTACGATACGGGAGGGCTTACCATCTGGCCCCAGTGCTGCAATGATACCGCGAGA
CCCACGCTCACCGGCTCCAGATTTATCAGCAATAAACCAGCCAGCCGGAAGGGCCGAGCGCAGAAGTGGT
CCTGCAACTTTATCCGCCTCCATCCAGTCTATTAATTGTTGCCGGGAAGCTAGAGTAAGTAGTTCGCCAG
TTAATAGTTTGCGCAACGTTGTTGCCATTGCTACAGGCATCGTGGTGTCACGCTCGTCGTTTGGTATGGC
TTCATTCAGCTCCGGTTCCCAACGATCAAGGCGAGTTACATGATCCCCCATGTTGTGCAAAAAAGCGGTT
AGCTCCTTCGGTCCTCCGATCGTTGTCAGAAGTAAGTTGGCCGCAGTGTTATCACTCATGGTTATGGCAG
CACTGCATAATTCTCTTACTGTCATGCCATCCGTAAGATGCTTTTCTGTGACTGGTGAGTACTCAACCAA
GTCATTCTGAGAATAGTGTATGCGGCGACCGAGTTGCTCTTGCCCGGCGTCAATACGGGATAATACCGCG
CCACATAGCAGAACTTTAAAAGTGCTCATCATTGGAAAACGTTCTTCGGGGCGAAAACTCTCAAGGATCT
TACCGCTGTTGAGATCCAGTTCGATGTAACCCACTCGTGCACCCAACTGATCTTCAGCATCTTTTACTTT
CACCAGCGTTTCTGGGTGAGCAAAAACAGGAAGGCAAAATGCCGCAAAAAAGGGAATAAGGGCGACACGG
AAATGTTGAATACTCATACTCTTCCTTTTTCAATATTATTGAAGCATTTATCAGGGTTATTGTCTCATGA
GCGGATACATATTTGAATGTATTTAGAAAAATAAACAAATAGGGGTTCCGCGCACATTTCCCCGAAAAGT
GCCACCTGGGTCGACATTGATTATTGACTAGTTATTAATAGTAATCAATTACGGGGTCATTAGTTCATAG
CCCATATATGGAGTTCCGCGTTACATAACTTACGGTAAATGGCCCGCCTGGCTGACCGCCCAACGACCCC
CGCCCATTGACGTCAATAATGACGTATGTTCCCATAGTAACGCCAATAGGGACTTTCCATTGACGTCAAT
GGGTGGAGTATTTACGGTAAACTGCCCACTTGGCAGTACATCAAGTGTATCATATGCCAAGTACGCCCCC
TATTGACGTCAATGACGGTAAATGGCCCGCCTGGCATTATGCCCAGTACATGACCTTATGGGACTTTCCT
ACTTGGCAGTACATCTACGTATTAGTCATCGCTATTACCATGGTCGAGGTGAGCCCCACGTTCTGCTTCA
CTCTCCCCATCTCCCCCCCCTCCCCACCCCCAATTTTGTATTTATTTATTTTTTAATTATTTTGTGCAGC
GATGGGGGCGGGG
